>Addgene plasmid #84006 | pUC57-white[coffee] | depositor full sequence | sequence record 165529 | pUC57-white[coffee] sequence 4596 bps
TCGCGCGTTTCGGTGATGACGGTGAAAACCTCTGACACATGCAGCTCCCGGAGACGGTCACAGCTTGTCT
GTAAGCGGATGCCGGGAGCAGACAAGCCCGTCAGGGCGCGTCAGCGGGTGTTGGCGGGTGTCGGGGCTGG
CTTAACTATGCGGCATCAGAGCAGATTGTACTGAGAGTGCACCATATGCGGTGTGAAATACCGCACAGAT
GCGTAAGGAGAAAATACCGCATCAGGCGCCATTCGCCATTCAGGCTGCGCAACTGTTGGGAAGGGCGATC
GGTGCGGGCCTCTTCGCTATTACGCCAGCTGGCGAAAGGGGGATGTGCTGCAAGGCGATTAAGTTGGGTA
ACGCCAGGGTTTTCCCAGTCACGACGTTGTAAAACGACGGCCAGTGAATTCGAGCTCTTTGACAAGATCC
TTCTGATGGCCGAGGGCAGGGTAGCTTTCTTGGGCACTCCCAGCGAAGCCGTCGACTTCTTTTCCTAGTG
AGTTCGATGTGTTTATTAAGGGTATCTAGTATTACATAACATCTCAACTCCTATCCAGCGTGGGTGCCCA
GTGTCCTACCAACTACAATCCGGCGGACTTTTACGTACAGGTGTTGGCCGTTGTGCCCGGACGGGAGATC
GAGTCCCGTGATCGGATCGCCAAGATATGCGACAATTTTGCCATTAGCAAAGTAGCCCGGGATATGGAGC
AGTTGTTGGCCACCAAAAATCTGGAGAAGCCACTGGAGCAGCCGGAGAATGGGTACACCTACAAGGCCAC
CTGGTTCATGCAGTTCCGGGCGGTCCTGTGGCGATCCTGGCTGTCGGTGCTCAAGGAACCACTCCTCGTA
AAAGTGCGACTTATTCAGACAACGGTGAGTGGTTCCAGTGGAAACAAATGATATAACGCTTACAATTCTT
GGAAACAAATTCGCTAGATTTTAGATAGAATTGCCTGATTCCACACCCTTCTTAGTTTTTTTCAATGAGA
TGTATAGTTTATAGTTTTGCAGAAGATAAATAAATTTCATTTAACTCGCGAATATTAATGAGATGCGAGT
AACATTTTAATTTGCAGATGGTTGCCATCTTGATTGGCCTCATCTTTTTGGGCCAACAACTCACGCAAGT
GGGTGTGATGAATATCAACGGAGCCATCTTCCTCTTCCTGACCAACATGACCTTTCAAAACGTCTTTGCC
ACGATAAATGTAAGTCATGTTTAGAATACATTTGCATTTCAATAATTTACTAACTTTCTAATGAATCGAT
TCGATTTAGGTGTTCACCTCAGAGCTGCCAGTTTTTATGAGGGAGGCCCGAAGTCGACTTTATCGCTGTG
ACACATACTTTCTGGGCAAAACGATTGCCGAATTGCCGCTTTTTCTCACAGTGCCACTGGTCTTCACGGC
GATTGCCTATCCGATGATCGGACTGCGGGCCGGAGTGCTGCACTTCTTCAACTGCCTGGCGCTGGTCACT
CTGGTGGCCAATGTGTCAACGTCCTTCGGATATCTAATATCCTGCGCCAGCTCCTCGACCTCGATGGCGC
TGTCTGTGGGTCCGCCGGTTATCATACCATTCCTGCTCTTTGGCGAATTCTTCTTGAACTCGGGCTCGGT
GCCAGTTTACCTCAAATGGTTGTCGTACCTCTCATGGTTCCGTTACGCCAACGAGGGTCTGCTGATTAAC
CAATGGGCGGACGTGGAGCCGGGCGAAATTAGCTGCACATCGTCGAACACCACGTGCCCCAGTTCGGGCA
AGGTCATCCTGGAGACGCTTAACTTCTCGGCCGCCGATCTGCCGCTGGACTACGTGGGTCTGGCCATTCT
CATCGTGAGCTTCCGGGTGCTCGCATATCTGGCTCTAAGACTTCGGGCCCGACGCAAGGAGTAGCCGACA
TATATCCGAAATAACTGCTTGTTTTTTTTTTACCATTATTACCATCGTGTTTACTGTTTATTGCCCCCTC
AAAAAGCTAATGTAATTATATTTGTGCCAATAAAAACAAGATATGACCTATAGAATACAAGTATTTCCCC
TTCGAACATCCCCACAAGTAGACTTTGGATTTGTCTTCTAACCAAAAGACTTACACACCTGCATACCTTA
CATCAAAAACTCGTTTATCGCTACATAAAACACCGGGATATATTTTTTATATACAAACTTTTCAAATCGC
GCGCCCTCTTCATAATTCACCTCCACCACACCACGTTTCGTAGTTGCTCTTTCGCTGTCTCCCACCCGCT
CTCCGCAACACATTCACCTTTTGTTCGACGACCTTGGAGCGACTGTCGTTAGTTCCGCGCGATTCGGTTC
GCTCAAATGGTTCCGAGTGGTTCATTTCGTCTCAATAGAAATTAGTAATAAATATTTGTATGTACAATTT
ATTTGCTCCAATATATTTGTATATATTTCCCTCACAGCTATATTTATTCTAATTTAATATTATGACTTTT
TAAGGTAATTTTTTGTGACCTGTTCGGAGTGGCATGCAAGCTTGGCGTAATCATGGTCATAGCTGTTTCC
TGTGTGAAATTGTTATCCGCTCACAATTCCACACAACATACGAGCCGGAAGCATAAAGTGTAAAGCCTGG
GGTGCCTAATGAGTGAGCTAACTCACATTAATTGCGTTGCGCTCACTGCCCGCTTTCCAGTCGGGAAACC
TGTCGTGCCAGCTGCATTAATGAATCGGCCAACGCGCGGGGAGAGGCGGTTTGCGTATTGGGCGCTCTTC
CGCTTCCTCGCTCACTGACTCGCTGCGCTCGGTCGTTCGGCTGCGGCGAGCGGTATCAGCTCACTCAAAG
GCGGTAATACGGTTATCCACAGAATCAGGGGATAACGCAGGAAAGAACATGTGAGCAAAAGGCCAGCAAA
AGGCCAGGAACCGTAAAAAGGCCGCGTTGCTGGCGTTTTTCCATAGGCTCCGCCCCCCTGACGAGCATCA
CAAAAATCGACGCTCAAGTCAGAGGTGGCGAAACCCGACAGGACTATAAAGATACCAGGCGTTTCCCCCT
GGAAGCTCCCTCGTGCGCTCTCCTGTTCCGACCCTGCCGCTTACCGGATACCTGTCCGCCTTTCTCCCTT
CGGGAAGCGTGGCGCTTTCTCATAGCTCACGCTGTAGGTATCTCAGTTCGGTGTAGGTCGTTCGCTCCAA
GCTGGGCTGTGTGCACGAACCCCCCGTTCAGCCCGACCGCTGCGCCTTATCCGGTAACTATCGTCTTGAG
TCCAACCCGGTAAGACACGACTTATCGCCACTGGCAGCAGCCACTGGTAACAGGATTAGCAGAGCGAGGT
ATGTAGGCGGTGCTACAGAGTTCTTGAAGTGGTGGCCTAACTACGGCTACACTAGAAGAACAGTATTTGG
TATCTGCGCTCTGCTGAAGCCAGTTACCTTCGGAAAAAGAGTTGGTAGCTCTTGATCCGGCAAACAAACC
ACCGCTGGTAGCGGTGGTTTTTTTGTTTGCAAGCAGCAGATTACGCGCAGAAAAAAAGGATCTCAAGAAG
ATCCTTTGATCTTTTCTACGGGGTCTGACGCTCAGTGGAACGAAAACTCACGTTAAGGGATTTTGGTCAT
GAGATTATCAAAAAGGATCTTCACCTAGATCCTTTTAAATTAAAAATGAAGTTTTAAATCAAGCCCAATC
TGAATAATGTTACAACCAATTAACCAATTCTGATTAGAAAAACTCATCGAGCATCAAATGAAACTGCAAT
TTATTCATATCAGGATTATCAATACCATATTTTTGAAAAAGCCGTTTCTGTAATGAAGGAGAAAACTCAC
CGAGGCAGTTCCATAGGATGGCAAGATCCTGGTATCGGTCTGCGATTCCGACTCGTCCAACATCAATACA
ACCTATTAATTTCCCCTCGTCAAAAATAAGGTTATCAAGTGAGAAATCACCATGAGTGACGACTGAATCC
GGTGAGAATGGCAAAAGTTTATGCATTTCTTTCCAGACTTGTTCAACAGGCCAGCCATTACGCTCGTCAT
CAAAATCACTCGCATCAACCAAACCGTTATTCATTCGTGATTGCGCCTGAGCGAGACGAAATACGCGATC
GCTGTTAAAAGGACAATTACAAACAGGAATCGAATGCAACCGGCGCAGGAACACTGCCAGCGCATCAACA
ATATTTTCACCTGAATCAGGATATTCTTCTAATACCTGGAATGCTGTTTTTCCGGGGATCGCAGTGGTGA
GTAACCATGCATCATCAGGAGTACGGATAAAATGCTTGATGGTCGGAAGAGGCATAAATTCCGTCAGCCA
GTTTAGTCTGACCATCTCATCTGTAACATCATTGGCAACGCTACCTTTGCCATGTTTCAGAAACAACTCT
GGCGCATCGGGCTTCCCATACAAGCGATAGATTGTCGCACCTGATTGCCCGACATTATCGCGAGCCCATT
TATACCCATATAAATCAGCATCCATGTTGGAATTTAATCGCGGCCTCGACGTTTCCCGTTGAATATGGCT
CATAACACCCCTTGTATTACTGTTTATGTAAGCAGACAGTTTTATTGTTCATGATGATATATTTTTATCT
TGTGCAATGTAACATCAGAGATTTTGAGACACGGGCCAGAGCTGCA
Features (pLannotate 1.2.2; 10 found; start..end, strand, type, name):
    137..236     +  misc_feature   bom (fragment): basis of mobility region from pBR322
    242..399     -  CDS            lacZα (fragment): LacZα fragment of β-galactosidase; lacZ fragment
    402..2481    +  gene           mini-white (fragment): white; This modified version of the white gene lacks part of the first intron.
   2530..2546    -  protein_bind   lac operator: The lac repressor binds to the lac operator to inhibit transcription in E. coli. This inhibition can be relieved by adding lactose or isopropyl-β-D-thiogalactopyranoside (IPTG). lac repressor encoded by lacI
   2554..2584    -  promoter       lac promoter: promoter for the E. coli lac operon
   2599..2620    -  protein_bind   CAP binding site: CAP binding activates transcription in the presence of cAMP. E. coli catabolite activator protein
   2633..2725    -  CDS            lacI (fragment): lac repressor; lacI; The lac repressor binds to the lac operator to inhibit transcription in E. coli. This inhibition can be relieved by adding lactose or isopropyl-β-D-thiogalactopyranoside (IPTG).
   2908..3496    -  rep_origin     ori: high-copy-number ColE1/pMB1/pBR322/pUC origin of replication
   3674..4483    -  CDS            KanR: aminoglycoside phosphotransferase; aph(3')-Ia; confers resistance to kanamycin in bacteria or G418 (Geneticin®) in eukaryotes
   4590..35      +  CDS            rop (fragment) (across the origin): Rop protein, which maintains plasmids at low copy number; rop
