[The description below was written by a language model from this plasmid's Addgene catalogue record and pLannotate feature annotations shown in this document.]
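Description:
pUC57-white[coffee] is a small bacterial cloning plasmid (about 4.6 kb) that serves as a homologous-recombination donor template for CRISPR editing of the Drosophila melanogaster white (w, CG2759) eye-colour gene. It is built on a kanamycin-resistant version of the pUC57 backbone. It replicates in E. coli from the high-copy ColE1/pUC-type origin and is selected through the aph(3')-Ia aminoglycoside phosphotransferase gene (KanR). The remaining backbone annotations are typical pUC remnants: the lac promoter, operator and CAP binding site, a lacZα fragment interrupted by the insert, and short fragments of lacI, bom and rop. None of these contributes to the donor function.

The payload is a 2,080 bp fragment of white cloned between the SacI and SphI sites, which are both retained, and flanked by the M13 forward and reverse primer sites. The annotation software labels it as a mini-white fragment because of sequence similarity. It carries a GC-to-AA substitution that produces the G589E missense change defining the white[coffee] allele. It also carries silent mutations that make the template, and any converted allele, resistant to cleavage by white sgRNAs 1 to 4. The plasmid contains no eukaryotic promoter or expression cassette, so the fragment acts purely as a repair template, with the surrounding white sequence providing homology.

According to the record, the donor is used in a white co-conversion strategy. Cas9-mediated conversion of the endogenous white locus to the coffee allele, carried out alongside editing of a second target gene, gives a visible eye-colour marker for rapidly finding flies in which CRISPR-directed editing has taken place.
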