Addgene plasmid #84006: pUC57-white[coffee]
Purpose: Donor HR template carrying a 2,080 bp fragment of the Drosophila melanogaster white[coffee] allele and silent mutations conferring resistance to white sgRNAs-1, -2, -3, and -4
Depositing lab: Phillip Zamore. Depositing organization: University of Massachusetts, Worcester. Publication: Rapid Screening for CRISPR-Directed Editing of the Drosophila Genome Using white Co-conversion. Ge DT, Tipping C, Brodsky MH, Zamore PD. G3 (Bethesda). 2016 Aug 26. pii: g3.116.032557. doi: 10.1534/g3.116.032557. PubMed 27543296.
Backbone
  Vector backbone: pUC57
  Backbone manufacturer: GenScript, Inc.
  Backbone size w/o insert (bp): 2517
  Total vector size (bp): 4597
  Vector type: Unspecified
Growth in bacteria
  Bacterial resistance: Kanamycin, 50 μg/mL
  Growth temperature: 37°C
  Growth strain: DH5alpha
  Copy number: Unknown
Gene/Insert
  Gene/Insert name: A 2,080 bp fragment of the white[coffee] allele (alt name: CG2759)
  Species: D. melanogaster (fly)
  Insert size (bp): 2080
  Mutation: A GC-to-AA mutation that creates a G589E missense mutation; silent mutations to confer resistance to white sgRNAs-1, -2, -3 and -4
  Entrez Gene: w (a.k.a. Dmel_CG2759, BACN33B1.1, CG2759, DMWHITE, DmWhite, Dmel\CG2759, EG:BACN33B1.1, W, White, c23, e(g), m(g), mini-white, mw, w(AT)[[13]])
  Cloning method: Restriction Enzyme; 5′ cloning site SacI (not destroyed); 3′ cloning site SphI (not destroyed)
  Sequencing primers: 5′ M13_F; 3′ M13_R
Terms and licenses: Academic/Nonprofit Terms; Industry Terms: Not Available to Industry
How to cite: pUC57-white[coffee] was a gift from Phillip Zamore (Addgene plasmid # 84006 ; http://n2t.net/addgene:84006 ; RRID:Addgene_84006)
