>Addgene plasmid #84006 | pUC57-white[coffee] | addgene partial sequence | sequence record 163115 | M13-F20 5'-TGTAAAACGACGGCCAGT-3'
CAAGATCCTTCTGATGGCCGAGGGCAGGGTAGCTTTCTTGGGCACTCCCAGCGAAGCCGTCGACTTCTTT
TCCTAGTGAGTTCGATGTGTTTATTAAGGGTATCTAGTATTACATAACATCTCAACTCCTATCCAGCGTG
GGTGCCCAGTGTCCTACCAACTACAATCCGGCGGACTTTTACGTACAGGTGTTGGCCGTTGTGCCCGGAC
GGGAGATCGAGTCCCGTGATCGGATCGCCAAGATATGCGACAATTTTGCCATTAGCAAAGTAGCCCGGGA
TATGGAGCAGTTGTTGGCCACCAAAAATCTGGAGAAGCCACTGGAGCAGCCGGAGAATGGGTACACCTAC
AAGGCCACCTGGTTCATGCAGTTCCGGGCGGTCCTGTGGCGATCCTGGCTGTCGGTGCTCAAGGAACCAC
TCCTCGTAAAAGTGCGACTTATTCAGACAACGGTGAGTGGTTCCAGTGGAAACAAATGATATAACGCTTA
CAATTCTTGGAAACAAATTCGCTAGATTTTAGATAGAATTGCCTGATTCCACACCCTTCTTAGTTTTTTT
CAATGAGATGTATAGTTTATAGTTTTGCAGAAGATAAATAAATTTCATTTAACTCGCGAATATTAATGAG
ATGCGAGTAACATTTTAATTTGCAGATGGTTGCCATCTTGATTGGCCTCATCTTTTTGGGCCAACAACTC
ACGCAAGTGGGTGTGATGAATATCAACGGAGCCATCTTCCTCTTCCTGACCAACATGACCTTTCAAAACG
TCTTTGCCACGATAAATGTAAGTCATGTTTAGAATACATTTGCATTTCAATAATTTACTAACTTTCTAAT
GAATCGATTCGATTTAGGTGTTCACCTCAGAGCTGCCAGTTTTTATGAGGGAGGCCCGAAGTCGACTTTA
TCGCTGTGACACATACTTTCTGGGCAAAACGATTGCCGAATTGCCGCTTTTTCTCACAGTGCCACTGGTC
TTCACGGCGATTGCCTATCCGATGATCGGACTGCGGGCCGGAGTGCTGCACTTCTTCAACTGC
