>Addgene plasmid #84006 | pUC57-white[coffee] | addgene partial sequence | sequence record 163119 | M13-Rev 5'-CAGGAAACAGCTATGACC-3'
CACTCCGAACAGGTCACAAAAAATTACCTTAAAAAGTCATAATATTAAATTAGAATAAATATAGCTGTGA
GGGAAATATATACAAATATATTGGAGCAAATAAATTGTACATACAAATATTTATTACTAATTTCTATTGA
GACGAAATGAACCACTCGGAACCATTTGAGCGAACCGAATCGCGCGGAACTAACGACAGTCGCTCCAAGG
TCGTCGAACAAAAGGTGAATGTGTTGCGGAGAGCGGGTGGGAGACAGCGAAAGAGCAACTACGAAACGTG
GTGTGGTGGAGGTGAATTATGAAGAGGGCGCGCGATTTGAAAAGTTTGTATATAAAAAATATATCCCGGT
GTTTTATGTAGCGATAAACGAGTTTTTGATGTAAGGTATGCAGGTGTGTAAGTCTTTTGGTTAGAAGACA
AATCCAAAGTCTACTTGTGGGGATGTTCGAAGGGGAAATACTTGTATTCTATAGGTCATATCTTGTTTTT
ATTGGCACAAATATAATTACATTAGCTTTTTGAGGGGGCAATAAACAGTAAACACGATGGTAATAATGGT
AAAAAAAAAACAAGCAGTTATTTCGGATATATGTCGGCTACTCCTTGCGTCGGGCCCGAAGTCTTAGAGC
CAGATATGCGAGCACCCGGAAGCTCACGATGAGAATGGCCAGACCCACGTAGTCCAGCGGCAGATCGGCG
GCCGAGAAGTTAAGCGTCTCCAGGATGACCTTGCCCGAACTGGGGCACGTGGTGTTCGACGATGTGCAGC
TAATTTCGCCCGGCTCCACGTCCGCCCATTGGTTAATCAGCAGACCCTCGTTGGCGTAACGGAACCATGA
GAGGTACGACAACCATTTGAGGTAAACTGGCACCGAGCCCGAGTTCAAGAAGAAT
